Addgene plasmid #168472: pET11a-N-DiB2
Purpose: N-fragment of the DiB2‐split protein. This plasmid needs to be co-transformed with Plasmid 168257: pMRBad-C-wtBlc to obtain DiB2‐split protein
Depositing lab: Jens Meiler. Depositing organization: Vanderbilt University. Publication: DiB-splits: nature-guided design of a novel fluorescent labeling split system. Bozhanova NG, Gavrikov AS, Mishin AS, Meiler J. Sci Rep. 2020 Jul 6;10(1):11049. doi: 10.1038/s41598-020-67095-2. PubMed 32632329.
Backbone
  Vector backbone: pET11a
  Backbone size w/o insert (bp): 5641
  Total vector size (bp): 5965
  Vector type: Bacterial Expression
Growth in bacteria
  Bacterial resistance: Ampicillin, 100 μg/mL
  Growth temperature: 37°C
  Growth strain: DH5alpha
  Copy number: High Copy
Gene/Insert
  Gene/Insert name: N-fragment of DiB2
  Species: Synthetic
  Insert size (bp): 324
  Promoter: T7
  Tag / fusion protein: His-tag (N terminal on insert)
  Cloning method: Restriction Enzyme; 5′ cloning site XbaI (not destroyed); 3′ cloning site BamHI (not destroyed)
  Sequencing primers: 5′ TAATACGACTCACTATAGGG; 3′ CTAGTTATTGCTCAGCGGTG
Terms and licenses: Academic/Nonprofit Terms; Industry Terms: Not Available to Industry
How to cite: pET11a-N-DiB2 was a gift from Jens Meiler (Addgene plasmid # 168472 ; http://n2t.net/addgene:168472 ; RRID:Addgene_168472)
