[The description below was written by a language model from this plasmid's Addgene catalogue record and pLannotate feature annotations shown in this document.]
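Description:
pET11a-N-DiB2 is a bacterial expression plasmid built on the pET11a backbone, about 6 kb in total, that encodes the N-terminal fragment of the DiB2-split protein. It replicates in E. coli from a pBR322/ColE1-type origin accompanied by the bom region and the rop gene. The catalogue lists it as high copy, although rop normally moderates copy number. Selection is by ampicillin through the β-lactamase gene. Several tetracycline-resistance gene fragments are annotated, but these are non-functional remnants of the pBR322 ancestry of the backbone.

The roughly 324 bp synthetic insert sits between XbaI and BamHI sites. The feature table identifies it as a fragment of the E. coli lipocalin Blc, the scaffold from which the DiB proteins are derived. The catalogue records an N-terminal His-tag on the insert, though this tag is not separately annotated. Expression is driven by a T7 promoter followed by a lac operator and the T7 gene 10 ribosome binding site, and it ends at the T7 terminator. The plasmid-borne lacI gene supplies repressor, so transcription stays low until induced with IPTG in a host that provides T7 RNA polymerase. A short fragment annotated as a T7 gene 10-derived solubility tag lies just downstream of the insert and is probably residual vector sequence; the record does not say whether it is translated.

The fragment is not intended to work alone. The plasmid is meant to be co-transformed with the companion construct pMRBad-C-wtBlc, which supplies the C-terminal Blc fragment. Together the two halves give the DiB2-split protein, part of a split system for fluorescent labeling.
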