Features (pLannotate 1.2.2; 19 found; start..end, strand, type, name):
     54..323     +  CDS            blc (fragment): BLC_ECOLI - Also known as yjeL. Experimental evidence at protein level: Swiss-Prot protein existence level 1. Involved in the storage or transport of lipids necessary for membrane maintenance under stressful conditions. Displays a binding preference for lysophospholipids. From Escherichia coli (strain K12).
    334..383     +  CDS            SET1 (fragment): solubility-enhancement tag derived from T7 phage gene 10B
    391..438     +  terminator     T7 terminator: transcription terminator for bacteriophage T7 RNA polymerase
    461..565     -  CDS            TcR (fragment): tetracycline efflux protein; tet; confers resistance to tetracycline
    613..641     -  promoter       tet promoter: E. coli promoter for tetracycline efflux protein gene
    754..858     +  promoter       AmpR promoter: bla
    859..1719    +  CDS            AmpR: β-lactamase; bla; confers resistance to ampicillin, carbenicillin, and related antibiotics
   1890..2478    +  rep_origin     ori: high-copy-number ColE1/pMB1/pBR322/pUC origin of replication
   2664..2803    -  misc_feature   bom: basis of mobility region from pBR322
   2905..3096    -  CDS            rop: Rop protein, which maintains plasmids at low copy number; rop
   3113..3493    +  CDS            YPB1_ECOLX: Protein predicted: Swiss-Prot protein existence level 4. From Escherichia coli.
   3735..4359    -  CDS            TcR (fragment): tetracycline efflux protein; tet; confers resistance to tetracycline
   4374..4395    -  protein_bind   CAP binding site: CAP binding activates transcription in the presence of cAMP. E. coli catabolite activator protein
   4408..5490    -  CDS            lacI: lac repressor; lacI; The lac repressor binds to the lac operator to inhibit transcription in E. coli. This inhibition can be relieved by adding lactose or isopropyl-β-D-thiogalactopyranoside (IPTG).
   5491..5568    -  promoter       lacI promoter: lacI
   5576..5855    -  CDS            TcR (fragment): tetracycline efflux protein; tet; confers resistance to tetracycline
   5877..5895    +  promoter       T7 promoter: promoter for bacteriophage T7 RNA polymerase
   5896..5920    +  protein_bind   lac operator: The lac repressor binds to the lac operator to inhibit transcription in E. coli. This inhibition can be relieved by adding lactose or isopropyl-β-D-thiogalactopyranoside (IPTG). lac repressor encoded by lacI
   5935..5957    +  RBS            RBS: efficient ribosome binding site from bacteriophage T7 gene 10 (Olins and Rangwala, 1989)
>Addgene plasmid #168472 | pET11a-N-DiB2 | addgene full sequence | sequence record 332730 | Addgene NGS Result
ATATGGGGCATCACCACCACCATCACCTCGAATCAACCAGCTTGTACAAGAAATCCAGCTCCACGCCGCC
GCGTGGCGTGACCGTAGTAAATAATTTCGACTGCAAACGTTATCTCGGTACCTGGTATGAGATTGCCCGT
TTTGATCACCGCTTTGAACGTGGACTGGAAAAAGTCACCGCAACATACAGCCTGCGTGATGACGGCGGCC
TGAATGTCATTAATAAAGGCTATAACCCTGACAGAGGAATGTGGCAGCAGAGTGAAGGGAAAGCGTACTT
TACCGGCGCACCAACTCGCGCTGCGCTGAAAGTGTCATTCTTTTAAGGATCCGGCTGCTAACAAAGCCCG
AAAGGAAGCTGAGTTGGCTGCTGCCACCGCTGAGCAATAACTAGCATAACCCCTTGGGGCCTCTAAACGG
GTCTTGAGGGGTTTTTTGCTGAAAGGAGGAACTATATCCGGATATCCCGCAAGAGGCCCGGCAGTACCGG
CATAACCAAGCCTATGCCTACAGCATCCAGGGTGACGGTGCCGAGGATGACGATGAGCGCATTGTTAGAT
TTCATACACGGTGCCTGACTGCGTTAGCAATTTAACTGTGATAAACTACCGCATTAAAGCTTATCGATGA
TAAGCTGTCAAACATGAGAATTCTTGAAGACGAAAGGGCCTCGTGATACGCCTATTTTTATAGGTTAATG
TCATGATAATAATGGTTTCTTAGACGTCAGGTGGCACTTTTCGGGGAAATGTGCGCGGAACCCCTATTTG
TTTATTTTTCTAAATACATTCAAATATGTATCCGCTCATGAGACAATAACCCTGATAAATGCTTCAATAA
TATTGAAAAAGGAAGAGTATGAGTATTCAACATTTCCGTGTCGCCCTTATTCCCTTTTTTGCGGCATTTT
GCCTTCCTGTTTTTGCTCACCCAGAAACGCTGGTGAAAGTAAAAGATGCTGAAGATCAGTTGGGTGCACG
AGTGGGTTACATCGAACTGGATCTCAACAGCGGTAAGATCCTTGAGAGTTTTCGCCCCGAAGAACGTTTT
CCAATGATGAGCACTTTTAAAGTTCTGCTATGTGGCGCGGTATTATCCCGTGTTGACGCCGGGCAAGAGC
AACTCGGTCGCCGCATACACTATTCTCAGAATGACTTGGTTGAGTACTCACCAGTCACAGAAAAGCATCT
TACGGATGGCATGACAGTAAGAGAATTATGCAGTGCTGCCATAACCATGAGTGATAACACTGCGGCCAAC
TTACTTCTGACAACGATCGGAGGACCGAAGGAGCTAACCGCTTTTTTGCACAACATGGGGGATCATGTAA
CTCGCCTTGATCGTTGGGAACCGGAGCTGAATGAAGCCATACCAAACGACGAGCGTGACACCACGATGCC
TGCAGCAATGGCAACAACGTTGCGCAAACTATTAACTGGCGAACTACTTACTCTAGCTTCCCGGCAACAA
TTAATAGACTGGATGGAGGCGGATAAAGTTGCAGGACCACTTCTGCGCTCGGCCCTTCCGGCTGGCTGGT
TTATTGCTGATAAATCTGGAGCCGGTGAGCGTGGGTCTCGCGGTATCATTGCAGCACTGGGGCCAGATGG
TAAGCCCTCCCGTATCGTAGTTATCTACACGACGGGGAGTCAGGCAACTATGGATGAACGAAATAGACAG
ATCGCTGAGATAGGTGCCTCACTGATTAAGCATTGGTAACTGTCAGACCAAGTTTACTCATATATACTTT
AGATTGATTTAAAACTTCATTTTTAATTTAAAAGGATCTAGGTGAAGATCCTTTTTGATAATCTCATGAC
CAAAATCCCTTAACGTGAGTTTTCGTTCCACTGAGCGTCAGACCCCGTAGAAAAGATCAAAGGATCTTCT
TGAGATCCTTTTTTTCTGCGCGTAATCTGCTGCTTGCAAACAAAAAAACCACCGCTACCAGCGGTGGTTT
GTTTGCCGGATCAAGAGCTACCAACTCTTTTTCCGAAGGTAACTGGCTTCAGCAGAGCGCAGATACCAAA
TACTGTCCTTCTAGTGTAGCCGTAGTTAGGCCACCACTTCAAGAACTCTGTAGCACCGCCTACATACCTC
GCTCTGCTAATCCTGTTACCAGTGGCTGCTGCCAGTGGCGATAAGTCGTGTCTTACCGGGTTGGACTCAA
GACGATAGTTACCGGATAAGGCGCAGCGGTCGGGCTGAACGGGGGGTTCGTGCACACAGCCCAGCTTGGA
GCGAACGACCTACACCGAACTGAGATACCTACAGCGTGAGCTATGAGAAAGCGCCACGCTTCCCGAAGGG
AGAAAGGCGGACAGGTATCCGGTAAGCGGCAGGGTCGGAACAGGAGAGCGCACGAGGGAGCTTCCAGGGG
GAAACGCCTGGTATCTTTATAGTCCTGTCGGGTTTCGCCACCTCTGACTTGAGCGTCGATTTTTGTGATG
CTCGTCAGGGGGGCGGAGCCTATGGAAAAACGCCAGCAACGCGGCCTTTTTACGGTTCCTGGCCTTTTGC
TGGCCTTTTGCTCACATGTTCTTTCCTGCGTTATCCCCTGATTCTGTGGATAACCGTATTACCGCCTTTG
AGTGAGCTGATACCGCTCGCCGCAGCCGAACGACCGAGCGCAGCGAGTCAGTGAGCGAGGAAGCGGAAGA
GCGCCTGATGCGGTATTTTCTCCTTACGCATCTGTGCGGTATTTCACACCGCAATGGTGCACTCTCAGTA
CAATCTGCTCTGATGCCGCATAGTTAAGCCAGTATACACTCCGCTATCGCTACGTGACTGGGTCATGGCT
GCGCCCCGACACCCGCCAACACCCGCTGACGCGCCCTGACGGGCTTGTCTGCTCCCGGCATCCGCTTACA
GACAAGCTGTGACCGTCTCCGGGAGCTGCATGTGTCAGAGGTTTTCACCGTCATCACCGAAACGCGCGAG
GCAGCTGCGGTAAAGCTCATCAGCGTGGTCGTGAAGCGATTCACAGATGTCTGCCTGTTCATCCGCGTCC
AGCTCGTTGAGTTTCTCCAGAAGCGTTAATGTCTGGCTTCTGATAAAGCGGGCCATGTTAAGGGCGGTTT
TTTCCTGTTTGGTCACTGATGCCTCCGTGTAAGGGGGATTTCTGTTCATGGGGGTAATGATACCGATGAA
ACGAGAGAGGATGCTCACGATACGGGTTACTGATGATGAACATGCCCGGTTACTGGAACGTTGTGAGGGT
AAACAACTGGCGGTATGGATGCGGCGGGACCAGAGAAAAATCACTCAGGGTCAATGCCAGCGCTTCGTTA
ATACAGATGTAGGTGTTCCACAGGGTAGCCAGCAGCATCCTGCGATGCAGATCCGGAACATAATGGTGCA
GGGCGCTGACTTCCGCGTTTCCAGACTTTACGAAACACGGAAACCGAAGACCATTCATGTTGTTGCTCAG
GTCGCAGACGTTTTGCAGCAGCAGTCGCTTCACGTTCGCTCGCGTATCGGTGATTCATTCTGCTAACCAG
TAAGGCAACCCCGCCAGCCTAGCCGGGTCCTCAACGACAGGAGCACGATCATGCGCACCCGTGGCCAGGA
CCCAACGCTGCCCGAGATGCGCCGCGTGCGGCTGCTGGAGATGGCGGACGCGATGGATATGTTCTGCCAA
GGGTTGGTTTGCGCATTCACAGTTCTCCGCAAGAATTGATTGGCTCCAATTCTTGGAGTGGTGAATCCGT
TAGCGAGGTGCCGCCGGCTTCCATTCAGGTCGAGGTGGCCCGGCTCCATGCACCGCGACGCAACGCGGGG
AGGCAGACAAGGTATAGGGCGGCGCCTACAATCCATGCCAACCCGTTCCATGTGCTCGCCGAGGCGGCAT
AAATCGCCGTGACGATCAGCGGTCCAATGATCGAAGTTAGGCTGGTAAGAGCCGCGAGCGATCCTTGAAG
CTGTCCCTGATGGTCGTCATCTACCTGCCTGGACAGCATGGCCTGCAACGCGGGCATCCCGATGCCGCCG
GAAGCGAGAAGAATCATAATGGGGAAGGCCATCCAGCCTCGCGTCGCGAACGCCAGCAAGACGTAGCCCA
GCGCGTCGGCCGCCATGCCGGCGATAATGGCCTGCTTCTCGCCGAAACGTTTGGTGGCGGGACCAGTGAC
GAAGGCTTGAGCGAGGGCGTGCAAGATTCCGAATACCGCAAGCGACAGGCCGATCATCGTCGCGCTCCAG
CGAAAGCGGTCCTCGCCGAAAATGACCCAGAGCGCTGCCGGCACCTGTCCTACGAGTTGCATGATAAAGA
AGACAGTCATAAGTGCGGCGACGATAGTCATGCCCCGCGCCCACCGGAAGGAGCTGACTGGGTTGAAGGC
TCTCAAGGGCATCGGTCGAGATCCCGGTGCCTAATGAGTGAGCTAACTTACATTAATTGCGTTGCGCTCA
CTGCCCGCTTTCCAGTCGGGAAACCTGTCGTGCCAGCTGCATTAATGAATCGGCCAACGCGCGGGGAGAG
GCGGTTTGCGTATTGGGCGCCAGGGTGGTTTTTCTTTTCACCAGTGAGACGGGCAACAGCTGATTGCCCT
TCACCGCCTGGCCCTGAGAGAGTTGCAGCAAGCGGTCCACGCTGGTTTGCCCCAGCAGGCGAAAATCCTG
TTTGATGGTGGTTAACGGCGGGATATAACATGAGCTGTCTTCGGTATCGTCGTATCCCACTACCGAGATA
TCCGCACCAACGCGCAGCCCGGACTCGGTAATGGCGCGCATTGCGCCCAGCGCCATCTGATCGTTGGCAA
CCAGCATCGCAGTGGGAACGATGCCCTCATTCAGCATTTGCATGGTTTGTTGAAAACCGGACATGGCACT
CCAGTCGCCTTCCCGTTCCGCTATCGGCTGAATTTGATTGCGAGTGAGATATTTATGCCAGCCAGCCAGA
CGCAGACGCGCCGAGACAGAACTTAATGGGCCCGCTAACAGCGCGATTTGCTGGTGACCCAATGCGACCA
GATGCTCCACGCCCAGTCGCGTACCGTCTTCATGGGAGAAAATAATACTGTTGATGGGTGTCTGGTCAGA
GACATCAAGAAATAACGCCGGAACATTAGTGCAGGCAGCTTCCACAGCAATGGCATCCTGGTCATCCAGC
GGATAGTTAATGATCAGCCCACTGACGCGTTGCGCGAGAAGATTGTGCACCGCCGCTTTACAGGCTTCGA
CGCCGCTTCGTTCTACCATCGACACCACCACGCTGGCACCCAGTTGATCGGCGCGAGATTTAATCGCCGC
GACAATTTGCGACGGCGCGTGCAGGGCCAGACTGGAGGTGGCAACGCCAATCAGCAACGACTGTTTGCCC
GCCAGTTGTTGTGCCACGCGGTTGGGAATGTAATTCAGCTCCGCCATCGCCGCTTCCACTTTTTCCCGCG
TTTTCGCAGAAACGTGGCTGGCCTGGTTCACCACGCGGGAAACGGTCTGATAAGAGACACCGGCATACTC
TGCGACATCGTATAACGTTACTGGTTTCACATTCACCACCCTGAATTGACTCTCTTCCGGGCGCTATCAT
GCCATACCGCGAAAGGTTTTGCGCCATTCGATGGTGTCCGGGATCTCGACGCTCTCCCTTATGCGACTCC
TGCATTAGGAAGCAGCCCAGTAGTAGGTTGAGGCCGTTGAGCACCGCCGCCGCAAGGAATGGTGCATGCA
AGGAGATGGCGCCCAACAGTCCCCCGGCCACGGGGCCTGCCACCATACCCACGCCGAAACAAGCGCTCAT
GAGCCCGAAGTGGCGAGCCCGATCTTCCCCATCGGTGATGTCGGCGATATAGGCGCCAGCAACCGCACCT
GTGGCGCCGGTGATGCCGGCCACGATGCGTCCGGCGTAGAGGATCGAGATCTCGATCCCGCGAAATTAAT
ACGACTCACTATAGGGGAATTGTGAGCGGATAACAATTCCCCTCTAGAAATAATTTTGTTTAACTTTAAG
AAGGAGATATAC
