>Addgene plasmid #168472 | pET11a-N-DiB2 | depositor partial sequence | sequence record 327003 | T7
AATTTTGTTTAACTTTAAGAAGGAGATATACATATGGGGCATCACCACCACCATCACCTCGAATCAACCA
GCTTGTACAAGAAATCCAGCTCCACGCCGCCGCGTGGCGTGACCGTAGTAAATAATTTCGACTGCAAACG
TTATCTCGGTACCTGGTATGAGATTGCCCGTTTTGATCACCGCTTTGAACGTGGACTGGAAAAAGTCACC
GCAACATACAGCCTGCGTGATGACGGCGGCCTGAATGTCATTAATAAAGGCTATAACCCTGACAGAGGAA
TGTGGCAGCAGAGTGAAGGGAAAGCGTACTTTACCGGCGCACCAACTCGCGCTGCGCTGAAAGTGTCATT
CTTTTAAGGATCCGGCTGCTAACAAAGCCCGAAAGGAAGCTGAGTTGGCTGCTGCCACCGCTGAGCAATA
ACTAGCATAACCCCTTGGGGCCTCTAAACGGGTCTTGAGGGGTTTTTTGCTGAAAGGAGGAACTATATCC
GGATATCCCGCAAGAGGCCCGGCAGTACCGGCATAACCAAGCCTATGCCTACAGCATCCAGGGTGACGGT
GCCGAGGATGACGATGAGCGCATTGTTAGATTTCATACACGGTGCCTGACTGCGTTAGCAATTTAACTGT
GATAAACTACCGCATTAAAGCTTATCGATGATAAGCTGTCAAACATGAGAATTCTTGAAGACGAAAGGGC
CTCGTGATACGCCTATTTTTATAGGTTAATGTCATGATAATAATGGTTTCTTAGACGTCAGGTGGCACTT
TTCGGGGAAATGTGCGCGGAA
